Addgene plasmid #103463: LSB-hsa-miR-345-5p
Purpose: Used to sense miRNA activity using fluorescence based tools. hsa-miR-345-5p target in 3' UTR of of mKate. miRNA activity can be measured by the repression of mKate2 relative to EBFP2 fluorescent proteins . Plasmid is inherently unstable; please see Depositor Comments
Depositing lab: Ron Weiss. Depositing organization: Massachusetts Institute of Technology. Publication: A mixed antagonistic/synergistic miRNA repression model enables accurate predictions of multi-input miRNA sensor activity. Gam JJ, Babb J, Weiss R. Nat Commun. 2018 Jun 22;9(1):2430. doi: 10.1038/s41467-018-04575-0. PubMed 29934631.
Backbone
  Vector backbone: Low Sensor Backbone (LSB)
  Vector type: Mammalian Expression, Synthetic Biology
Growth in bacteria
  Bacterial resistance: Ampicillin and Kanamycin, 100 & 50 μg/mL
  Growth temperature: 30°C
  Growth strain: NEB Stable
  Copy number: High Copy
Gene/Insert
  Gene/Insert name: hsa-miR-345-5p target
  Species: H. sapiens (human)
  Entrez Gene: MIR345 (a.k.a. MIRN345, hsa-mir-345, mir-345)
  Promoter: EF-1a
  Cloning method: Gibson Cloning
Terms and licenses: Academic/Nonprofit Terms; Industry Terms: Not Available to Industry
Depositor comments: Please note that this plasmid is inherently unstable due to a repeating poly A element. We recommend performing a diagnostic digest on multiple colonies upon receipt. The depositors would like to note the presence of several discrepancies between the depositor sequence and physical plasmid sequence. In particular, the sequences upstream and downstream of the puromycin coding region have 10 bp insertions which do not affect the ability to perform puromycin selection. The sequences for those regions within the physical plasmids are as follows: Upstream of Puro: GAATTCGACCGCCTGTCTCAAGGTGCCACC; Downstream of Puro: GCTTTGAGACTACGCGTGAATTCACTCCTC.
How to cite: LSB-hsa-miR-345-5p was a gift from Ron Weiss (Addgene plasmid # 103463 ; http://n2t.net/addgene:103463 ; RRID:Addgene_103463)
