[The description below was written by a language model from this plasmid's Addgene catalogue record and pLannotate feature annotations shown in this document.]
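Description:
LSB-hsa-miR-345-5p is a mammalian expression plasmid built on the Low Sensor Backbone (LSB) and designed as a two-colour fluorescent sensor of microRNA activity. It replicates in E. coli from a high-copy ColE1/pUC-type origin and carries both AmpR (β-lactamase) and KanR (aminoglycoside phosphotransferase), so it is selected with ampicillin and kanamycin together. The annotated depositor sequence is about 11 kb.

The payload consists of two parallel transcription units of the same design. Each has a human EF-1α core promoter with its intron A, a fluorescent protein coding sequence flanked by Gateway attB1 and attB2 sites (with attB4 upstream of the promoter), and a rabbit β-globin polyadenylation region. One unit expresses the red protein mKate2 and, according to the record, carries a target site for human miR-345-5p in its 3' UTR. The feature table does not annotate this target itself, although there is an unannotated gap between attB2 and the β-globin sequences where it could sit. The other unit expresses EBFP2 without the target and acts as an internal reference. When miR-345-5p is active in transfected cells, mKate2 is repressed relative to EBFP2, and the ratio of the two signals gives a measure of miRNA activity that is normalised for plasmid dose.

A puromycin N-acetyltransferase gene with a third β-globin poly(A) allows puromycin selection in mammalian cells, but no promoter for it is annotated. The depositor describes the plasmid as inherently unstable because of the repeated poly(A) element. The depositor also reports small insertions flanking the puromycin coding region in the physical plasmid compared with the deposited sequence, and states that these do not affect selection.
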