Features (pLannotate 1.2.2; 28 found; start..end, strand, type, name):
     87..675     -  rep_origin     ori: high-copy-number ColE1/pMB1/pBR322/pUC origin of replication
    846..1706    -  CDS            AmpR: β-lactamase; bla; confers resistance to ampicillin, carbenicillin, and related antibiotics
   1707..1778    -  promoter       AmpR promoter: bla
   1857..2456    +  CDS            PuroR: puromycin N-acetyltransferase; pac from Streptomyces alboniger; confers resistance to puromycin
   2461..2541    +  CDS            HBB (fragment): HBB_PONPY - Experimental evidence at transcript level: Swiss-Prot protein existence level 2. Involved in oxygen transport from the lung to the various peripheral tissues. From Pongo pygmaeus (Bornean orangutan).
   2612..2667    +  polyA_signal   β-globin poly(A) signal: rabbit β-globin polyadenylation signal (Gil and Proudfoot, 1987)
   3646..3666    +  protein_bind   attB4: mutant version of attB; core recombination site for the Gateway® BP reaction BP Clonase™
   3734..3945    +  promoter       EF-1α core promoter: core promoter for human elongation factor EF-1α
   3946..4884    +  intron         EF-1α intron A: intron upstream of the start codon of human EF-1α
   4911..4931    +  protein_bind   attB1: mutant version of attB; core recombination site for the Gateway® BP reaction BP Clonase™
   4951..5646    +  CDS            mKate2: mKate2 is a basic (constitutively fluorescent) red fluorescent protein published in 2009, derived from Entacmaea quadricolor. It is reported to be a rapidly-maturing monomer with moderate acid sensitivity.
   5666..5690    -  protein_bind   attB2: mutant version of attB; recombination site for the Gateway® BP reaction BP Clonase™
   5834..5908    +  CDS            HBB (fragment): HBB_PONPY - Experimental evidence at transcript level: Swiss-Prot protein existence level 2. Involved in oxygen transport from the lung to the various peripheral tissues. From Pongo pygmaeus (Bornean orangutan).
   5979..6034    +  polyA_signal   β-globin poly(A) signal: rabbit β-globin polyadenylation signal (Gil and Proudfoot, 1987)
   6418..6443    +  misc_feature   SA: splice acceptor site
   7115..7135    +  protein_bind   attB4: mutant version of attB; core recombination site for the Gateway® BP reaction BP Clonase™
   7203..7414    +  promoter       EF-1α core promoter: core promoter for human elongation factor EF-1α
   7415..8353    +  intron         EF-1α intron A: intron upstream of the start codon of human EF-1α
   8380..8400    +  protein_bind   attB1: mutant version of attB; core recombination site for the Gateway® BP reaction BP Clonase™
   8411..9127    +  CDS            EBFP2: EBFP2 is a basic (constitutively fluorescent) blue fluorescent protein published in 2007, derived from Aequorea victoria. It is reported to be a rapidly-maturing monomer with moderate acid sensitivity.
   9135..9159    -  protein_bind   attB2: mutant version of attB; recombination site for the Gateway® BP reaction BP Clonase™
   9163..9243    +  CDS            HBB (fragment): HBB_PONPY - Experimental evidence at transcript level: Swiss-Prot protein existence level 2. Involved in oxygen transport from the lung to the various peripheral tissues. From Pongo pygmaeus (Bornean orangutan).
   9314..9369    +  polyA_signal   β-globin poly(A) signal: rabbit β-globin polyadenylation signal (Gil and Proudfoot, 1987)
   9752..9774    -  protein_bind   lac operator (fragment): The lac repressor binds to the lac operator to inhibit transcription in E. coli. This inhibition can be relieved by adding lactose or isopropyl-β-D-thiogalactopyranoside (IPTG). lac repressor encoded by lacI
   9778..9808    -  promoter       lac promoter: promoter for the E. coli lac operon
   9823..9844    -  protein_bind   CAP binding site: CAP binding activates transcription in the presence of cAMP. E. coli catabolite activator protein
   9857..9896    -  CDS            lacI (fragment): lac repressor; lacI; The lac repressor binds to the lac operator to inhibit transcription in E. coli. This inhibition can be relieved by adding lactose or isopropyl-β-D-thiogalactopyranoside (IPTG).
  10069..10878   +  CDS            KanR: aminoglycoside phosphotransferase; aph(3')-Ia; confers resistance to kanamycin in bacteria or G418 (Geneticin®) in eukaryotes
>Addgene plasmid #103463 | LSB-hsa-miR-345-5p | depositor full sequence | sequence record 195975 | Full Sequence
AATTGAGGGGATAACGCAGGAAAGAACATGTGAGCAAAAGGCCAGCAAAAGGCCAGGAACCGTAAAAAGG
CCGCGTTGCTGGCGTTTTTCCATAGGCTCCGCCCCCCTGACGAGCATCACAAAAATCGACGCTCAAGTCA
GAGGTGGCGAAACCCGACAGGACTATAAAGATACCAGGCGTTTCCCCCTGGAAGCTCCCTCGTGCGCTCT
CCTGTTCCGACCCTGCCGCTTACCGGATACCTGTCCGCCTTTCTCCCTTCGGGAAGCGTGGCGCTTTCTC
ATAGCTCACGCTGTAGGTATCTCAGTTCGGTGTAGGTCGTTCGCTCCAAGCTGGGCTGTGTGCACGAACC
CCCCGTTCAGCCCGACCGCTGCGCCTTATCCGGTAACTATCGTCTTGAGTCCAACCCGGTAAGACACGAC
TTATCGCCACTGGCAGCAGCCACTGGTAACAGGATTAGCAGAGCGAGGTATGTAGGCGGTGCTACAGAGT
TCTTGAAGTGGTGGCCTAACTACGGCTACACTAGAAGAACAGTATTTGGTATCTGCGCTCTGCTGAAGCC
AGTTACCTTCGGAAAAAGAGTTGGTAGCTCTTGATCCGGCAAACAAACCACCGCTGGTAGCGGTGGTTTT
TTTGTTTGCAAGCAGCAGATTACGCGCAGAAAAAAAGGATCTCAAGAAGATCCTTTGATCTTTTCTACGG
GGTCTGACGCTCAGTGGAACGAAAACTCACGTTAAGGGATTTTGGTCATGAGATTATCAAAAAGGATCTT
CACCTAGATCCTTTTAAATTAAAAATGAAGTTTTAAATCAATCTAAAGTATATATGAGTAAACTTGGTCT
GACAGTTACCAATGCTTAATCAGTGAGGCACCTATCTCAGCGATCTGTCTATTTCGTTCATCCATAGTTG
CCTGACTCCCCGTCGTGTAGATAACTACGATACGGGAGGGCTTACCATCTGGCCCCAGTGCTGCAATGAT
ACCGCGAGAACCACGCTCACCGGCTCCAGATTTATCAGCAATAAACCAGCCAGCCGGAAGGGCCGAGCGC
AGAAGTGGTCCTGCAACTTTATCCGCCTCCATCCAGTCTATTAATTGTTGCCGGGAAGCTAGAGTAAGTA
GTTCGCCAGTTAATAGTTTGCGCAACGTTGTTGCCATTGCTACAGGCATCGTGGTGTCACGCTCGTCGTT
TGGTATGGCTTCATTCAGCTCCGGTTCCCAACGATCAAGGCGAGTTACATGATCCCCCATGTTGTGCAAA
AAAGCGGTTAGCTCCTTCGGTCCTCCGATCGTTGTCAGAAGTAAGTTGGCCGCAGTGTTATCACTCATGG
TTATGGCAGCACTGCATAATTCTCTTACTGTCATGCCATCCGTAAGATGCTTTTCTGTGACTGGTGAGTA
CTCAACCAAGTCATTCTGAGAATAGTGTATGCGGCGACCGAGTTGCTCTTGCCCGGCGTCAATACGGGAT
AATACCGCGCCACATAGCAGAACTTTAAAAGTGCTCATCATTGGAAAACGTTCTTCGGGGCGAAAACTCT
CAAGGATCTTACCGCTGTTGAGATCCAGTTCGATGTAACCCACTCGTGCACCCAACTGATCTTCAGCATC
TTTTACTTTCACCAGCGTTTCTGGGTGAGCAAAAACAGGAAGGCAAAATGCCGCAAAAAAGGGAATAAGG
GCGACACGGAAATGTTGAATACTCATACTCTTCCTTTTTCAATATTATTGAAGCATTTATCAGGGTTATT
GTCTCATGAGCGGATACATATTTGAATGTAGCTCCGAATTTCTCGAGGGCTTGTCGACGACGGCGGTCTC
CGTCGTCAGGATCATGAATTCGACCCGCCTGCCACCATGACCGAGTACAAGCCCACGGTGCGCCTCGCCA
CCCGCGACGACGTCCCCCGGGCCGTACGCACCCTCGCCGCCGCGTTCGCCGACTACCCCGCCACGCGCCA
CACCGTCGACCCGGACCGCCACATCGAGCGGGTCACCGAGCTGCAAGAACTCTTCCTCACGCGCGTCGGG
CTCGACATCGGCAAGGTGTGGGTCGCGGACGACGGCGCCGCGGTGGCGGTCTGGACCACGCCGGAGAGCG
TCGAAGCGGGGGCGGTGTTCGCCGAGATCGGCCCGCGCATGGCCGAGTTGAGCGGTTCCCGGCTGGCCGC
GCAGCAACAGATGGAAGGCCTCCTGGCGCCGCACCGGCCCAAGGAGCCCGCGTGGTTCCTGGCCACCGTC
GGCGTCTCGCCCGACCACCAGGGCAAGGGTCTGGGCAGCGCCGTCGTGCTCCCCGGAGTGGAGGCGGCCG
AGCGCGCCGGGGTGCCCGCCTTCCTGGAGACATCCGCGCCCCGCAACCTCCCCTTCTACGAGCGGCTCGG
CTTCACCGTCACCGCCGACGTCGAGGTGCCCGAAGGACCGCGCACCTGGTGCATGACCCGCAAGCCCGGT
GCCTGATACGCGTGAATTCACTCCTCAGGTGCAGGCTGCCTATCAGAAGGTGGTGGCTGGTGTGGCCAAT
GCCCTGGCTCACAAATACCACTGAGATCTTTTTCCCTCTGCCAAAAATTATGGGGACATCATGAAGCCCC
TTGAGCATCTGACTTCTGGCTAATAAAGGAAATTTATTTTCATTGCAATAGTGTGTTGGAATTTTTTGTG
TCTCTCACTCGGAAGGACATATGGGAGGGCAAATCATTTAAAACATCAGAATGAGTATTTGGTTTAGAGT
TTGGCAACATATGCCCATATGCTGGCTGCCATGAACAAAGGTTGGCTATAAAGAGGTCATCAGTATATGA
AACAGCCCCCTGCTGTCCATTCCTTATTCCATAGAAAAGCCTTGACTTGAGGTTAGATTTTTTTTATATT
TTGTTTTGTGTTATTTTTTTCTTTAACATCCCTAAAATTTTCCTTACATGTTTTACTAGCCAGATTTTTC
CTCCTCTCCTGACTACTCCCAGTCATAGCTGTCCCTCTTCTCTTATGGAGATCCCTCGACCTGCAGCCCA
AGCTTGAATTCTCTAGAATTACCCTGTTATCCCTATGCTTGGTTTACCGAGCTCTTATTGGTTTTCAAAC
TTCATTGACTGTGCCCAACGCGCCTGGGAGCTCACGGGGACAGCCCCCCCCCAAAGCCCCCAGGGATGTA
ATTACGTCCCTCCCCCGCTAGGGGGCAGCAGCGAGCCGCCCGGGGCTCCGCTCCGGTCCGGCGCTCCCCC
CGCATCCCCGAGCCGGCAGCGTGCGGGGACAGCCCGGGCACGGGGAAGGTGGCACGGGATCGCTTTCCTC
TGAACGCTTCTCGCTGCTCTTTGAGCCTGCAGACACCTGGGGGGATACGGGGAAAAAGCTAGGCTGAAAG
ACCGGTTCTTAGAATGACACGCGCCTGGGAGCTCACGGGGACAGCCCCCCCCCAAAGCCCCCAGGGATGT
AATTACGTCCCTCCCCCGCTAGGGGGCAGCAGCGAGCCGCCCGGGGCTCCGCTCCGGTCCGGCGCTCCCC
CCGCATCCCCGAGCCGGCAGCGTGCGGGGACAGCCCGGGCACGGGGAAGGTGGCACGGGATCGCTTTCCT
CTGAACGCTTCTCGCTGCTCTTTGAGCCTGCAGACACCTGGGGGGATACGGGGAAAAAGCTAACTTCTGA
GACGACAACTTTGTATAGAAAAGTTGGCTCCGAATTCGCCCTTGACAGCAGAGATCCAGTTTGGTTAATT
AATTGGCTCCGGTGCCCGTCAGTGGGCAGAGCGCACATCGCCCACAGTCCCCGAGAAGTTGTGGGGAGGG
GTCGGCAATTGAACCGGTGCCTAGAGAAGGTGGCGCGGGGTAAACTGGGAAAGTGATGTCGTGTACTGGC
TCCGCCTTTTTCCCGAGGGTGGGGGAGAACCGTATATAAGTGCAGTAGTCGCCGTGAACGTTCTTTTTCG
CAACGGGTTTGCCGCCAGAACACAGGTAAGTGCCGTGTGTGGTTCCCGCGGGCCTGGCCTCTTTACGGGT
TATGGCCCTTGCGTGCCTTGAATTACTTCCACCTGGCTGCAGTACGTGATTCTTGATCCCGAGCTTCGGG
TTGGAAGTGGGTGGGAGAGTTCGAGGCCTTGCGCTTAAGGAGCCCCTTCGCCTCGTGCTTGAGTTGAGGC
CTGGCCTGGGCGCTGGGGCCGCCGCGTGCGAATCTGGTGGCACCTTCGCGCCTGTCTCGCTGCTTTCGAT
AAGTCTCTAGCCATTTAAAATTTTTGATGACCTGCTGCGACGCTTTTTTTCTGGCAAGATAGTCTTGTAA
ATGCGGGCCAAGATCTGCACACTGGTATTTCGGTTTTTGGGGCCGCGGGCGGCGACGGGGCCCGTGCGTC
CCAGCGCACATGTTCGGCGAGGCGGGGCCTGCGAGCGCGGCCACCGAGAATCGGACGGGGGTAGTCTCAA
GCTGGCCGGCCTGCTCTGGTGCCTGGCCTCGCGCCGCCGTGTATCGCCCCGCCCTGGGCGGCAAGGCTGG
CCCGGTCGGCACCAGTTGCGTGAGCGGAAAGATGGCCGCTTCCCGGCCCTGCTGCAGGGAGCTCAAAATG
GAGGACGCGGCGCTCGGGAGAGCGGGCGGGTGAGTCACCCACACAAAGGAAAAGGGCCTTTCCGTCCTCA
GCCGTCGCTTCATGTGACTCCACGGAGTACCGGGCGCCGTCCAGGCACCTCGATTAGTTCTCGAGCTTTT
GGAGTACGTCGTCTTTAGGTTGGGGGGAGGGGTTTTATGCGATGGAGTTTCCCCACACTGAGTGGGTGGA
GACTGAAGTTAGGCCAGCTTGGCACTTGATGTAATTCTCCTTGGAATTTGCCCTTTTTGAGTTTGGATCT
TGGTTCATTCTCAAGCCTCAGACAGTGGTTCAAAGTTTTTTTCTTCCATTTCAGGTGTCGTGAGAAGGGC
GAATTCGACCCAAGTTTGTACAAAAAAGCAGGCTGGATCCAGGTGCCACCATGGTGAGCGAGCTGATTAA
GGAGAACATGCACATGAAGCTGTACATGGAGGGCACCGTGAACAACCACCACTTCAAGTGCACATCCGAG
GGCGAAGGCAAGCCCTACGAGGGCACCCAGACCATGAGAATCAAGGCGGTCGAGGGCGGCCCTCTCCCCT
TCGCCTTCGACATCCTGGCTACCAGCTTCATGTACGGCAGCAAAACCTTCATCAACCACACCCAGGGCAT
CCCCGACTTCTTTAAGCAGTCCTTCCCCGAGGGCTTCACATGGGAGAGAGTCACCACATACGAAGATGGG
GGCGTGCTGACCGCTACCCAGGACACCAGCCTCCAGGACGGCTGCCTCATCTACAACGTCAAGATCAGAG
GGGTGAACTTCCCATCCAACGGCCCTGTGATGCAGAAGAAAACACTCGGCTGGGAGGCCTCCACCGAGAC
ACTGTACCCCGCTGACGGCGGCCTGGAAGGCAGAGCCGACATGGCCCTGAAGCTCGTGGGCGGGGGCCAC
CTGATCTGCAACCTTAAGACCACATACAGATCCAAGAAACCCGCTAAGAACCTCAAGATGCCCGGCGTCT
ACTATGTGGACAGGAGACTGGAAAGAATCAAGGAGGCCGACAAAGAGACATACGTCGAGCAGCACGAGGT
GGCTGTGGCCAGATACTGCGACCTCCCTAGCAAACTGGGGCACAAACTTAATTGAGAATTCTACCACCCA
GCTTTCTTGTACAAAGTGGTACGTCTCAAGACCAGAGGTCTCTGCTTTCTGGCGCGAGCCCTGGACTAGG
AGTCAGCGAGCCCTGGACTAGGAGTCAGCGAGCCCTGGACTAGGAGTCAGCGAGCCCTGGACTAGGAGTC
AGCCAACCAGAAGAGACCTGTGCTTCACTCCTCAGGTGCAGGCTGCCTATCAGAAGGTGGTGGCTGGTGT
GGCCAATGCCCTGGCTCACAAATACCACTGAGATCTTTTTCCCTCTGCCAAAAATTATGGGGACATCATG
AAGCCCCTTGAGCATCTGACTTCTGGCTAATAAAGGAAATTTATTTTCATTGCAATAGTGTGTTGGAATT
TTTTGTGTCTCTCACTCGGAAGGACATATGGGAGGGCAAATCATTTAAAACATCAGAATGAGTATTTGGT
TTAGAGTTTGGCAACATATGCCCATATGCTGGCTGCCATGAACAAAGGTTGGCTATAAAGAGGTCATCAG
TATATGAAACAGCCCCCTGCTGTCCATTCCTTATTCCATAGAAAAGCCTTGACTTGAGGTTAGATTTTTT
TTATATTTTGTTTTGTGTTATTTTTTTCTTTAACATCCCTAAAATTTTCCTTACATGTTTTACTAGCCAG
ATTTTTCCTCCTCTCCTGACTACTCCCAGTCATAGCTGTCCCTCTTCTCTTATGGAGATCCCGAGCGGTG
CGTTTTTATGCTTGTAGTATTGTATAATGTTTTTAAGATCCAAGCTTCTGACCTCTTCTCTTCCTCCCAC
AGGGCCTCGAGACAATTGCATCGATGGTACCAGTGAAAGTCTGCAATGAATTCGAGTTGGCGCGCCTGTC
ATTCTAAATCTCTCTTTCAGCCTAAAGCTTTTTCCCCGTATCCCCCCAGGTGTCTGCAGGCTCAAAGAGC
AGCGAGAAGCGTTCAGAGGAAAGCGATCCCGTGCCACCTTCCCCGTGCCCGGGCTGTCCCCGCACGCTGC
CGGCTCGGGGATGCGGGGGGAGCGCCGGACCGGAGCGGAGCCCCGGGCGGCTCGCTGCTGCCCCCTAGCG
GGGGAGGGACGTAATTACATCCCTGGGGGCTTTGGGAGGGGGCTGTCCCCGTGAGCTCCCAGGCGCGCCT
GTCATTCTAAATCTCTCTTTCAGCCTAAAGCTTTTTCCCCGTATCCCCCCAGGTGTCTGCAGGCTCAAAG
AGCAGCGAGAAGCGTTCAGAGGAAAGCGATCCCGTGCCACCTTCCCCGTGCCCGGGCTGTCCCCGCACGC
TGCCGGCTCGGGGATGCGGGGGGAGCGCCGGACCGGAGCGGAGCCCCGGGCGGCTCGCTGCTGCCCCCTA
GCGGGGGAGGGACGTAATTACATCCCTGGGGGCTTTGGGGGGGGGCTGTCCCCGTGAGCTCCCAGGCGCG
CCAACTCGGTACCGTATCGATGTCGACGTTAACGCTAGTGATATCAACTTTGTATAGAAAAGTTGGCTCC
GAATTCGCCCTTGACAGCAGAGATCCAGTTTGGTTAATTAATTGGCTCCGGTGCCCGTCAGTGGGCAGAG
CGCACATCGCCCACAGTCCCCGAGAAGTTGTGGGGAGGGGTCGGCAATTGAACCGGTGCCTAGAGAAGGT
GGCGCGGGGTAAACTGGGAAAGTGATGTCGTGTACTGGCTCCGCCTTTTTCCCGAGGGTGGGGGAGAACC
GTATATAAGTGCAGTAGTCGCCGTGAACGTTCTTTTTCGCAACGGGTTTGCCGCCAGAACACAGGTAAGT
GCCGTGTGTGGTTCCCGCGGGCCTGGCCTCTTTACGGGTTATGGCCCTTGCGTGCCTTGAATTACTTCCA
CCTGGCTGCAGTACGTGATTCTTGATCCCGAGCTTCGGGTTGGAAGTGGGTGGGAGAGTTCGAGGCCTTG
CGCTTAAGGAGCCCCTTCGCCTCGTGCTTGAGTTGAGGCCTGGCCTGGGCGCTGGGGCCGCCGCGTGCGA
ATCTGGTGGCACCTTCGCGCCTGTCTCGCTGCTTTCGATAAGTCTCTAGCCATTTAAAATTTTTGATGAC
CTGCTGCGACGCTTTTTTTCTGGCAAGATAGTCTTGTAAATGCGGGCCAAGATCTGCACACTGGTATTTC
GGTTTTTGGGGCCGCGGGCGGCGACGGGGCCCGTGCGTCCCAGCGCACATGTTCGGCGAGGCGGGGCCTG
CGAGCGCGGCCACCGAGAATCGGACGGGGGTAGTCTCAAGCTGGCCGGCCTGCTCTGGTGCCTGGCCTCG
CGCCGCCGTGTATCGCCCCGCCCTGGGCGGCAAGGCTGGCCCGGTCGGCACCAGTTGCGTGAGCGGAAAG
ATGGCCGCTTCCCGGCCCTGCTGCAGGGAGCTCAAAATGGAGGACGCGGCGCTCGGGAGAGCGGGCGGGT
GAGTCACCCACACAAAGGAAAAGGGCCTTTCCGTCCTCAGCCGTCGCTTCATGTGACTCCACGGAGTACC
GGGCGCCGTCCAGGCACCTCGATTAGTTCTCGAGCTTTTGGAGTACGTCGTCTTTAGGTTGGGGGGAGGG
GTTTTATGCGATGGAGTTTCCCCACACTGAGTGGGTGGAGACTGAAGTTAGGCCAGCTTGGCACTTGATG
TAATTCTCCTTGGAATTTGCCCTTTTTGAGTTTGGATCTTGGTTCATTCTCAAGCCTCAGACAGTGGTTC
AAAGTTTTTTTCTTCCATTTCAGGTGTCGTGAGAAGGGCGAATTCGACCCAAGTTTGTACAAAAAAGCAG
GCTCGCCACCATGGTGAGCAAGGGCGAGGAGCTGTTCACCGGGGTGGTGCCCATCCTGGTCGAGCTGGAC
GGCGACGTAAACGGCCACAAGTTCAGCGTGAGGGGCGAGGGCGAGGGCGATGCCACCAACGGCAAGCTGA
CCCTGAAGTTCATCTGCACCACCGGCAAGCTGCCCGTGCCCTGGCCCACCCTCGTGACCACCCTGAGCCA
CGGCGTGCAGTGCTTCGCCCGCTACCCCGACCACATGAAGCAGCACGACTTCTTCAAGTCCGCCATGCCC
GAAGGCTACGTCCAGGAGCGCACCATCTTCTTCAAGGACGACGGCACCTACAAGACCCGCGCCGAGGTGA
AGTTCGAGGGCGACACCCTAGTGAACCGCATCGAGCTGAAGGGCGTCGACTTCAAGGAGGACGGCAACAT
CCTGGGGCACAAGCTGGAGTACAACTTCAACAGCCACAACATCTATATCATGGCCGTCAAGCAGAAGAAC
GGCATCAAGGTGAACTTCAAGATCCGCCACAACGTGGAGGACGGCAGCGTGCAGCTCGCCGACCACTACC
AGCAGAACACCCCCATCGGCGACGGCCCCGTGCTGCTGCCCGACAGCCACTACCTGAGCACCCAGTCCGT
GCTGAGCAAAGACCCCAACGAGAAGCGCGATCACATGGTCCTGCTGGAGTTCCGCACCGCCGCCGGGATC
ACTCTCGGCATGGACGAGCTGTACAAGTAATACCACCCAGCTTTCTTGTACAAAGTGGTACGCGTGAATT
CACTCCTCAGGTGCAGGCTGCCTATCAGAAGGTGGTGGCTGGTGTGGCCAATGCCCTGGCTCACAAATAC
CACTGAGATCTTTTTCCCTCTGCCAAAAATTATGGGGACATCATGAAGCCCCTTGAGCATCTGACTTCTG
GCTAATAAAGGAAATTTATTTTCATTGCAATAGTGTGTTGGAATTTTTTGTGTCTCTCACTCGGAAGGAC
ATATGGGAGGGCAAATCATTTAAAACATCAGAATGAGTATTTGGTTTAGAGTTTGGCAACATATGCCCAT
ATGCTGGCTGCCATGAACAAAGGTTGGCTATAAAGAGGTCATCAGTATATGAAACAGCCCCCTGCTGTCC
ATTCCTTATTCCATAGAAAAGCCTTGACTTGAGGTTAGATTTTTTTTATATTTTGTTTTGTGTTATTTTT
TTCTTTAACATCCCTAAAATTTTCCTTACATGTTTTACTAGCCAGATTTTTCCTCCTCTCCTGACTACTC
CCAGTCATAGCTGTCCCTCTTCTCTTATGGAGATCCCTCGACCTGCAGCCCAAGCTTGGCGTAATCATGG
TCATAGCTGTTTCCTGTGTGAAATTGTTATCCGCTCACAATTCCACACAACATACGAGCCGGAAGCATAA
AGTGTAAAGCCTGGGGTGCCTAATGAGTGAGCTAACTCACATTAATTGCGTTGCGCTCACTGCCCGCTTT
CCAGTCGGGAAACCTGTCGTGCCAGCGGATCGACAGTACTAAGCTTGGTCTAATACCCAATCTCTCGTCT
TATCCAGATGTTTTATACGCCTCTGGCCCGTGTCTCAAAATCTCTGATGTTACATTGCACAAGATAAAAT
AATATCATCATGAACAATAAAACTGTCTGCTTACATAAACAGTAATACAAGGGGTGTTATGAGCCATATT
CAACGGGAAACGTCGAGGCCGCGATTAAATTCCAACATGGATGCTGATTTATATGGGTATAAATGGGCTC
GCGATAATGTCGGGCAATCAGGTGCGACAATCTATCGCTTGTATGGGAAGCCCGATGCGCCAGAGTTGTT
TCTGAAACATGGCAAAGGTAGCGTTGCCAATGATGTTACAGATGAGATGGTCAGACTAAACTGGCTGACG
GAATTTATGCCTCTTCCGACCATCAAGCATTTTATCCGTACTCCTGATGATGCATGGTTACTCACCACTG
CGATCCCCGGAAAAACAGCATTCCAGGTATTAGAAGAATATCCTGATTCAGGTGAAAATATTGTTGATGC
GCTGGCAGTGTTCCTGCGCCGGTTGCATTCGATTCCTGTTTGTAATTGTCCTTTTAACAGCGATCGCGTA
TTTCGTCTCGCTCAGGCGCAATCACGAATGAATAACGGTTTGGTTGATGCGAGTGATTTTGATGACGAGC
GTAATGGCTGGCCTGTTGAACAAGTCTGGAAAGAAATGCATAAACTTTTGCCATTCTCACCGGATTCAGT
CGTCACTCATGGTGATTTCTCACTTGATAACCTTATTTTTGACGAGGGGAAATTAATAGGTTGTATTGAT
GTTGGACGAGTCGGAATCGCAGACCGATACCAGGATCTTGCCATCCTATGGAACTGCCTCGGTGAGTTTT
CTCCTTCATTACAGAAACGGCTTTTTCAAAAATATGGTATTGATAATCCTGATATGAATAAATTGCAGTT
TCATTTGATGCTCGATGAGTTTTTCTAATCAGAATTGGTTAATTGGTTGTAACACTGGCAGAGCATTACG
CTGACTTGACGGGACGGCGCAAGCTCATGACCAAAATCCCTTAACGTGAGTTACGCGTCGTTCCACTGAG
CGTCAGAGGTATCACTAGTATTACAGAGGTAAGTTATAACAGTCGCCTAACCC
