>Addgene plasmid #103463 | LSB-hsa-miR-345-5p | depositor partial sequence | sequence record 195976 | hsa-miR-345-5p target
GAGCCCTGGACTAGGAGTCAGC
