>Addgene plasmid #103463 | LSB-hsa-miR-345-5p | addgene partial sequence | sequence record 270873 | mKate2-F 5'-ACCCGCTAAGAACCTCAAGA-3'
CAAGGAGGCCGACAAAGAGACATACGTCGAGCAGCACGAGGTGGCTGTGGCCAGATACTGCGACCTCCCT
AGCAAACTGGGGCACAAACTTAATTGAGAATTCTACCACCCAGCTTTCTTGTACAAAGTGGTACGTCTCA
AGACCAGAGGTCTCTGCTTTCTGGCGCGAGCCCTGGACTAGGAGTCAGCGAGCCCTGGACTAGGAGTCAG
CGAGCCCTGGACTAGGAGTCAGCGAGCCCTGGACTAGGAGTCAGCCAACCAGAAGAGACCTGTGCTTCAC
TCCTCAGGTGCAGGCTGCCTATCAGAAGGTGGTGGCTGGTGTGGCCAATGCCCTGGCTCACAAATACCAC
TGAGATCTTTTTCCCTCTGCCAAAAATTATGGGGACATCATGAAGCCCCTTGAGCATCTGACTTCTGGCT
AATAAAGGAAATTTATTTTCATTGCAATAGTGTGTTGGAATTTTTTGTGTCTCTCACTCGGAAGGACATA
TGGGAGGGCAAATCATTTAAAACATCAGAATGAGTATTTGGTTTAGAGTTTGGCAACATATGCCCATATG
CTGGCTGCCATGAACAAAGG
